>Addgene plasmid #214510 | AiP1660 - pAAV-AiE2342m-minBG-SYFP2-WPRE-BGHpA | addgene full sequence | sequence record 433035 | Addgene NGS Result
[134 nt withheld, positions 1-134]
G
[46 nt withheld, positions 136-181]
A
[95 nt withheld, positions 183-277]
TATGCGGTGTGAAATACCGCACAGATGCGTAAGGAGAAAATACCGCATCAGGCGCCCCTGCAGGCAGCTG
CGCGCTCGCTCGCTCACTGAGGCCGCCCGGGCAAAGCCCGGGCGTCGGGCGACCTTTGGTCGCCCGGCCT
CAGTGAGCGAGCGAGCGCGCAGAGAGGGAGTGGCCAACTCCATCACTAGGGGTTCCTGCGGCCGCTCGGT
CCGCACGTGAGATCTCATGCCTGCTATTGTCTTCCCAATCCTCCCCCTTGCTGTCCTGCCCCACCCCACC
CCCCAGAATAGAATGACACCTACTCAGACAATGCGATGCAATTTCCTCATTTTATTAGGAAAGGACAGTG
GGAGTGGCACCTTCCAGGGTCAAGGAAGGCACGGGGGAGGGGCAAACAACAGATGGCTGGCAACTAGAAG
GCACAGTCGAAGATCTCTCGAGCCACGGAATTGTCAGTGCCCAACAGCCGAGCCCCTGTCCAGCAGCGGG
CAAGGCAGGCGGCGATGAGTTCCGCCGTGGCAAGAACTAACCAGGATTTATACAAGGAGGAGAAAATGAA
AGCCATACGGGAAGCAATAGCATGATACAAAGGCATTAAAGCAGCGTATCCACATAGCGTAAAAGGAGCA
ACATAGTTAAGAATACCAGTCAATCTTTCACAAATTTTGTAATCCAGAGGTTGATTATGATATCGAATTC
GCGGCCGCGGCGCGCCGTCGACTTACTTGTACAGCTCGTCCATGCCGAGAGTGATCCCGGCGGCGGTCAC
GAACTCCAGCAGGACCATGTGATCGCGCTTCTCGTTGGGGTCTTTGCTCAGCTTGGACTGGTAGCTCAGG
TAGTGGTTGTCGGGCAGCAGCACGGGGCCGTCGCCGATGGGGGTGTTCTGCTGGTAGTGGTCGGCGAGCT
GCACGCCGCCGTCCTCGATGTTGTGGCGGATCTTGAAGTTGGCCTTGATGCCGTTCTTCTGCTTGTCGGC
GGTGATATAGACGTTGTGGCTGTTGTAGTTGTACTCCAGCTTGTGCCCCAGGATGTTGCCGTCCTCCTTG
AAGTCGATGCCCTTCAGCTCGATGCGGTTCACCAGGGTGTCGCCCTCGAACTTCACCTCGGCGCGGGTCT
TGTAGTTGCCGTCGTCCTTGAAGAAGATGGTGCGCTCCTGGACGTAGCCTTCGGGCATGGCGGACTTGAA
GAAGTCGTGCTGCTTCATGTGGTCGGGGTAGCGGGCGAAGCACTGCACGCCGTAGCCCAGGGTGGTCACG
AGGGTGGGCCAGGGCACGGGCAGCTTGCCGGTGGTGCAGATCAGCTTCAGGGTCAGCTTGCCGTAGGTGG
CATCGCCCTCGCCCTCGCCGGACACGCTGAACTTGTGGCCGTTTACGTCGCCGTCCAGCTCGACCAGGAT
GGGCACCACCCCGGTGAACAGCTCCTCGCCCTTGCTCACCATGGTGGCGACCGGTAGCGCTAGCTTCGAA
AGATCTGGATCCCAGAAGCAAATGTAAGCAATAGATGGCTCTGCCCTGACTTTTATGCCCAGCCCGAGCT
CCGTGACAAGTTTTTAAAAGAAAAGCTACTGTGAGCCAAATATTGTTCCCATTGTGTTATTTAAGTATAT
GTGATTTCTTTTTACTTATTGTGAATCTTTCTAACATGCTAAATAAAGGACATCAGTTGTGAACATCTTA
CTGCCAGTGCCACTGTAAATGACATGATTTGCCGTTATTATGTGTGTTGCTTCTGCAGAATACCATGGGC
TGGGCTGCTAAGCTCTTGGTGTTTATTTCTGGAGGCTGGAACATCAAAAGATCAAGATGCTGACTGGTTT
GGTTCCTAGAGAGGGCCCTTCCCTTAGTCTGCAAATGATTGCGTGTGGGATGTGTCCTTACATGGCCTTC
CCTCTGTGTTTAGAGAGAAGGAGGCATGAGGCTTACGGTGTGTTGTCTTATAAAGACACCAACGCTAAGG
CTGAGGAGATTAGTCTGTGGGTAAAGAAAGCCTGGGGACCTGAGTTTGTATTCTCTGAACATACATAAAG
TCATGAGTTCTGAGCAGTAATCAAGGAGCCCTGTCTCAAACAAGGTTGAATATAACACGCAAGTCTCTCT
TCTGGTTTCCACATAAATGCACATGTACAAGATCTCTCTCTCTCTCTCTCTCTCTCTCTCTCTCTCTCTC
TCTCTCTCTCTTACATTTCTATATCTCTATCCCTCTCTCTCACCGATTATTACTCTTACAACGCGTGCGG
CCGCAGGAACCCCTAGTGATGGAGTTGGCCACTCCCTCTCTGCGCGCTCGCTCGCTCACTGAGGCCGGGC
GACCAAAGGTCGCCCGACGCCCGGGCGGCCTCAGTGAGCGAGCGAGCGCGCAGCTGCCTGCAGGACATGT
GAGCAAAAGGCCAGCAAAAGGCCAGGAACCGTAAAAAGGCCGCGTTGCTGGCGTTTTTCCATAGGCTCCG
CCCCCCTGACGAGCATCACAAAAATCGACGCTCAAGTCAGAGGTGGCGAAACCCGACAGGACTATAAAGA
TACCAGGCGTTTCCCCCTGGAAGCTCCCTCGTGCGCTCTCCTGTTCCGACCCTGCCGCTTACCGGATACC
TGTCCGCCTTTCTCCCTTCGGGAAGCGTGGCGCTTTCTCATAGCTCACGCTGTAGGTATCTCAGTTCGGT
GTAGGTCGTTCGCTCCAAGCTGGGCTGTGTGCACGAACCCCCCGTTCAGCCCGACCGCTGCGCCTTATCC
GGTAACTATCGTCTTGAGTCCAACCCGGTAAGACACGACTTATCGCCACTGGCAGCAGCCACTGGTAACA
GGATTAGCAGAGCGAGGTATGTAGGCGGTGCTACAGAGTTCTTGAAGTGGTGGCCTAACTACGGCTACAC
TAGAAGAACAGTATTTGGTATCTGCGCTCTGCTGAAGCCAGTTACCTTCGGAAAAAGAGTTGGTAGCTCT
TGATCCGGCAAACAAACCACCGCTGGTAGCGGTGGTTTTTTTGTTTGCAAGCAGCAGATTACGCGCAGAA
AAAAAGGATCTCAAGAAGATCCTTTGATCTTTTCTACGGGGTCTGACGCTCAGTGGAACGAAAACTCACG
TTAAGGGATTTTGGTCATGAGATTATCAAAAAGGATCTTCACCTAGATCCTTTTAAATTAAAAATGAAGT
TTTAAATCAATCTAAAGTATATATGAGTAAACTTGGTCTGACAGTTACCAATGCTTAATCAGTGAGGCAC
CTATCTCAGCGATCTGTCTATTTCGTTCATCCATAGTTGCCTGACTCCCCGTCGTGTAGATAACTACGAT
ACGGGAGGGCTTACCATCTGGCCCCAGTGCTGCAATGATACCGCGAGACCCACGCTCACCGGCTCCAGAT
TTATCAGCAATAAACCAGCCAGCCGGAAGGGCCGAGCGCAGAAGTGGTCCTGCAACTTTATCCGCCTCCA
TCCAGTCTATTAATTGTTGCCGGGAAGCTAGAGTAAGTAGTTCGCCAGTTAATAGTTTGCGCAACGTTGT
TGCCATTGCTACAGGCATCGTGGTGTCACGCTCGTCGTTTGGTATGGCTTCATTCAGCTCCGGTTCCCAA
CGATCAAGGCGAGTTACATGATCCCCCATGTTGTGCAAAAAAGCGGTTAGCTCCTTCGGTCCTCCGATCG
TTGTCAGAAGTAAGTTGGCCGCAGTGTTATCACTCATGGTTATGGCAGCACTGCATAATTCTCTTACTGT
CATGCCATCCGTAAGATGCTTTTCTGTGACTGGTGAGTACTCAACCAAGTCATTCTGAGAATAGTGTATG
CGGCGACCGAGTTGCTCTTGCCCGGCGTCAATACGGGATAATACCGCGCCACATAGCAGAACTTTAAAAG
TGCTCATCATTGGAAAACGTTCTTCGGGGCGAAAACTCTCAAGGATCTTACCGCTGTTGAGATCCAGTTC
GATGTAACCCACTCGTGCACCCAACTGATCTTCAGCATCTTTTACTTTCACCAGCGTTTCTGGGTGAGCA
AAAACAGGAAGGCAAAATGCCGCAAAAAAGGGAATAAGGGCGACACGGAAATGTTGAATACTCATACTCT
TCCTTTTTCAATATTATTGAAGCATTTATCAGGGTTATTGTCTCATGAGCGGATACATATTTGAATGTAT
TTAGAAAAATAAACAAATAGGGGTTCCGCGCACATTTCCCCGAAAAGTGCCACCTGACGTCTAAGAAACC
ATTATTATCATGACATTAACCTATAAAAATAGGCGTATCACGAGGCCCTTTCGTCTCGCGCGTTTCGGTG
ATGACGGTGAAAACCTCTGACACATGCAGCTCCCGGAGACGGTCACAGCTTGTCTGTAAGCGGATGCCGG
GAGCAGACAAGCCCGTCAGGGCGCGTCAGCGGGTGTTGGCGGGTGTCGGGGCTGGCTTAACTATGCGGCA
TCAGAGCAGATTGTACTGAGAGTGCACCATAAAATTGTAAACGTTAATATTTTGTTAAAATTCGCGTTAA
ATTTTTGTTAAATCAGCTCATTTTTTAACCAATAGACCGAAATCGGCAAAATCCCTTATAAATCAAAAGA
ATAGCCCGAGATAGAGT
[37 nt withheld, positions 4845-4881]
AAAGAACGTGGACTCCAACGTCAAAGGGCGAAAA
Features (pLannotate 1.2.2; 14 found; start..end, strand, type, name):
    278..329     +  misc_feature   bom (fragment): basis of mobility region from pBR322
    334..474     -  repeat_region  AAV2 ITR: inverted terminal repeat of adeno-associated virus serotype 2 inverted
    592..703     -  polyA_signal   bGH poly(A) signal: bovine growth hormone polyadenylation signal
    720..800     -  misc_feature   WPRE (fragment): woodchuck hepatitis virus posttranscriptional regulatory element
    806..963     -  misc_feature   WPRE (fragment): woodchuck hepatitis virus posttranscriptional regulatory element
   1003..1719    -  CDS            SYFP2: SYFP2 is a basic (constitutively fluorescent) yellow fluorescent protein published in 2006, derived from Aequorea victoria. It is reported to be a very rapidly-maturing monomer with moderate acid sensitivity.
   2557..2584    -  repeat_region  AAV2 ITR (fragment): inverted terminal repeat of adeno-associated virus serotype 2 inverted
   2613..2640    -  repeat_region  AAV2 ITR (fragment): inverted terminal repeat of adeno-associated virus serotype 2 inverted
   2713..3301    -  rep_origin     ori: high-copy-number ColE1/pMB1/pBR322/pUC origin of replication
   3472..4332    -  CDS            AmpR: β-lactamase; bla; confers resistance to ampicillin, carbenicillin, and related antibiotics
   4333..4437    -  promoter       AmpR promoter: bla
   4532..4567    +  CDS            rop (fragment): Rop protein, which maintains plasmids at low copy number; rop
   4669..4718    +  misc_feature   bom (fragment): basis of mobility region from pBR322
   4719..259     -  rep_origin     f1 ori (across the origin) (sequence partly withheld): f1 bacteriophage origin of replication; arrow indicates direction of (+) strand synthesis
