[The description below was written by a language model from this plasmid's Addgene catalogue record and pLannotate feature annotations shown in this document.]
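Description:
AiP1660 - pAAV-AiE2342m-minBG-SYFP2-WPRE-BGHpA is an AAV transfer plasmid built on a pAAV2 backbone, intended for packaging recombinant adeno-associated virus that reports the activity of a candidate brain enhancer. It is propagated in E. coli as a high-copy plasmid through a ColE1/pUC-type origin and selected with ampicillin via the β-lactamase gene and its native promoter. An f1 phage origin and short pBR322-derived remnants (bom and rop fragments) are also annotated in the backbone. The record lists a recombination-deficient growth strain, consistent with the usual need to keep the repetitive ITRs stable.

The payload lies between AAV2 inverted terminal repeats, which provide the cis signals for genome replication and encapsidation. One ITR is annotated in full, while the other is detected only as two short fragments. Within this cassette the enhancer AiE2342m is placed upstream of minBG, a minimal promoter that on its own gives little expression, so that transcription of the downstream reporter depends largely on enhancer activity. The reporter is SYFP2, a rapidly maturing monomeric yellow fluorescent protein derived from Aequorea victoria. It is followed by a WPRE, annotated only as two partial fragments, which may reflect a shortened version of this element that enhances transcript stability and expression, and by the bovine growth hormone polyadenylation signal. The enhancer and minimal promoter are not annotated in the feature table, but an unannotated stretch between the SYFP2 coding sequence and the fragmentary ITR is where they would be expected. The stated purpose is AAV-mediated transgene expression in specific populations of brain cells; the record does not specify which population this enhancer targets.
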