Addgene plasmid #214510: AiP1660 - pAAV-AiE2342m-minBG-SYFP2-WPRE-BGHpA
Purpose: AiE2342m is an enhancer sequence, designed to drive AAV-mediated transgene expression in specific populations of brain cells
Depositing lab: Allen Institute for Brain Science & Bosiljka Tasic. Depositing organization: Allen Institute. Publication: A suite of enhancer AAVs and transgenic mouse lines for genetic access to cortical cell types. Ben-Simon Y, Hooper M, Narayan S, Daigle TL, Dwivedi D, Way SW, Oster A, Stafford DA, Mich JK, Taormina MJ, Martinez RA, Opitz-Araya X, Roth JR, Alexander JR, Allen S, Amster A, Arbuckle J, Ayala A, Baker PM, Bakken TE, Barcelli T, Barta S, Bendrick J, Bertagnolli D, Bielstein C, Bishwakarma P, Bowlus J, Boyer G, Brouner K, Casian B, Casper T, Chakka AB, Chakrabarty R, Chance RK, Chavan S, Clark M, Colbert K, Collman F, Daniel S, Departee M, DiValentin P, Donadio N, Dotson N, Egdorf T, Fliss T, Gabitto M, Garcia J, Gary A, Gasperini M, Gloe J, Goldy J, Gore BB, Graybuck L, Greisman N, Haeseleer F, Halterman C, Haradon Z, Hastings SD, Helback O, Ho W, Hockemeyer D, Huang C, Huff S, Hunker A, Johansen N, Jones D, Juneau Z, Kalmbach B, Kannan M, Khem S, Kussick E, Kutsal R, Larsen R, Lee C, Lee AY, Leibly M, Lenz GH, Li S, Liang E, Lusk N, Madigan Z, Malloy J, Malone J, McCue R, Melchor J, Mollenkopf T, Moosman S, Morin E, Newman D, Ng L, Ngo K, Omstead V, Otto S, Oyama A, Pena N, Pham T, Phillips E, Pom CA, Potekhina L, Ransford S, Ray PL, Rette D, Reynoldson C, Rimorin C, Rocha D, Ruiz A, Sanchez REA, Sawyer L, Sedeno-Cortes A, Sevigny JP, Shapovalova N, Shepard N, Shulga L, Sigler AR, Siverts L, Soliman S, Somasundaram S, Staats B, Stewart K, Szelenyi E, Tieu M, Trader C, Tran A, van Velthoven CTJ, Walker M, Wang Y, Weed N, Wirthlin M, Wood T, Wynalda B, Yao Z, Zhou T, Ariza J, Dee N, Reding M, Ronellenfitch K, Mufti S, Sunkin SM, Smith KA, Esposito L, Waters J, Thyagarajan B, Yao S, Lein ES, Zeng H, Levi BP, Ngai J, Ting JT, Tasic B. Cell. 2025 May 16:S0092-8674(25)00513-6. doi: 10.1016/j.cell.2025.05.002. PubMed 40403729.
Backbone
  Vector backbone: pAAV2
  Vector type: AAV
Growth in bacteria
  Bacterial resistance: Ampicillin, 100 μg/mL
  Growth temperature: 37°C
  Growth strain: NEB Stable
  Copy number: High Copy
Gene/Insert
  Gene/Insert name: SYFP2
  Species: Synthetic
  Promoter: minBG
  Cloning method: Gibson Cloning
Terms and licenses: Academic/Nonprofit Terms; Industry Terms: Not Available to Industry
Depositor comments: 5' Cloning Site: SgrAI (destroyed), 3' Cloning Site: SgrAI (destroyed). Please visit https://doi.org/10.1101/2024.06.10.597244 for bioRxiv preprint.
How to cite: AiP1660 - pAAV-AiE2342m-minBG-SYFP2-WPRE-BGHpA was a gift from Allen Institute for Brain Science & Bosiljka Tasic (Addgene plasmid # 214510 ; http://n2t.net/addgene:214510 ; RRID:Addgene_214510)
